Addgene plasmid #73969: pcDNA3.1-FLAG-SBP-STAG2 (Y1142fs)
Purpose: STAG2 cDNA (CCDS43990) Y1142fs
Depositing lab: Todd Waldman. Depositing organization: Georgetown University. Publication: Intact Cohesion, Anaphase, and Chromosome Segregation in Human Cells Harboring Tumor-Derived Mutations in STAG2. Kim JS, He X, Orr B, Wutz G, Hill V, Peters JM, Compton DA, Waldman T. PLoS Genet. 2016 Feb 12;12(2):e1005865. doi: 10.1371/journal.pgen.1005865. eCollection 2016 Feb. PGENETICS-D-15-02663 PubMed 26871722.
Backbone
  Vector backbone: pcDNA3.1
  Backbone manufacturer: Invitrogen
  Backbone size w/o insert (bp): 5428
  Total vector size (bp): 9379
  Vector type: Mammalian Expression
  Selectable markers: Neomycin (select with G418)
Growth in bacteria
  Bacterial resistance: Ampicillin, 100 μg/mL
  Growth temperature: 37°C
  Growth strain: DH5alpha
  Copy number: High Copy
Gene/Insert
  Gene/Insert name: STAG2
  Species: H. sapiens (human)
  Insert size (bp): 3951
  Mutation: Y1142fs
  GenBank ID: NM_001042749
  Entrez Gene: STAG2 (a.k.a. SA-2, SA2, SCC3B, bA517O1.1)
  Tag / fusion protein: FLAG-SBP (N terminal on insert)
  Cloning method: Restriction Enzyme; 5′ cloning site BamH I (not destroyed); 3′ cloning site Not I (not destroyed)
  Sequencing primers: 5′ T7
Terms and licenses: Academic/Nonprofit Terms; Industry Terms: Not Available to Industry
How to cite: pcDNA3.1-FLAG-SBP-STAG2 (Y1142fs) was a gift from Todd Waldman (Addgene plasmid # 73969 ; http://n2t.net/addgene:73969 ; RRID:Addgene_73969)
