[The description below was written by a language model from this plasmid's Addgene catalogue record.]
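Description:
pcDNA3.1-FLAG-SBP-STAG2 (Y1142fs) is a mammalian expression plasmid of about 9.4 kb, built on the Invitrogen pcDNA3.1 backbone. It is maintained in E. coli as a high-copy plasmid under ampicillin selection, and it carries a neomycin resistance marker so that transfected mammalian cells can be selected with G418. The record does not list the promoter or provide a feature table. pcDNA3.1 vectors normally drive the insert from the CMV immediate-early promoter, and the use of a T7 primer for 5′ sequencing fits the T7 promoter site that lies upstream of the cloning region in this backbone.

The insert is a human STAG2 cDNA of roughly 3.95 kb, cloned between BamHI and NotI sites that both remain intact. STAG2 (also called SA2 or SCC3B) encodes a subunit of the cohesin complex. This version carries a frameshift mutation at tyrosine 1142 (Y1142fs), which would be expected to alter and prematurely end the C-terminal part of the protein. The coding sequence is fused at its N terminus to a tandem FLAG and streptavidin-binding peptide (SBP) tag. FLAG allows detection or immunoprecipitation with anti-FLAG antibodies, while SBP allows capture on streptavidin resin, so the mutant protein and its binding partners can be purified by affinity methods.

The associated publication examines tumour-derived STAG2 mutations and their effects on cohesion, anaphase and chromosome segregation in human cells. In that setting, the plasmid serves to express one such tagged mutant, for instance to compare its expression and cohesin interactions with those of wild-type STAG2.
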