>Addgene plasmid #73969 | pcDNA3.1-FLAG-SBP-STAG2 (Y1142fs) | depositor partial sequence | sequence record 137472 | pcDNA3.1-FLAG-SBP-STAG2 (Y1142fs) sequence 3953 bps
ATGGACTACAAGGACGACGACGACAAGATGGACGAGAAGACCACCGGCTGGCGCGGCGGCCACGTGGTGG
AGGGCCTGGCCGGCGAGCTGGAGCAGCTGCGCGCCCGCCTGGAGCACCACCCCCAGGGCCAGCGCGAGCC
CGGCGGCATAGCAGCTCCAGAAATACCAACTGATTTTAATCTACTACAGGAGTCAGAAACACATTTTTCT
TCTGACACAGATTTTGAAGATATCGAAGGAAAAAACCAAAAGCAAGGCAAAGGCAAAACTTGTAAAAAAG
GCAAAAAGGGCCCAGCAGAAAAGGGCAAAGGTGGAAATGGAGGAGGAAAACCTCCTTCTGGTCCAAACCG
AATGAATGGTCATCACCAACAGAATGGAGTGGAAAACATGATGTTGTTTGAAGTTGTTAAAATGGGCAAG
AGTGCTATGCAGTCGGTGGTAGATGATTGGATAGAATCATACAAGCATGACCGAGATATAGCACTTCTTG
ACCTTATCAACTTTTTTATTCAGTGTTCAGGCTGTAAAGGAGTTGTCACAGCAGAAATGTTTAGACATAT
GCAGAACTCTGAGATAATTCGAAAAATGACTGAAGAGTTCGATGAGGATAGTGGAGATTATCCACTTACC
ATGGCTGGTCCTCAGTGGAAGAAGTTCAAATCCAGTTTTTGTGAGTTCATTGGCGTGTTAGTACGGCAAT
GTCAATATAGTATCATATATGATGAGTATATGATGGATACAGTCATTTCACTTCTTACAGGATTGTCTGA
CTCACAAGTCAGAGCATTTCGACATACAAGCACCCTGGCAGCTATGAAGTTGATGACAGCTTTGGTGAAT
GTGGCACTAAATCTTAGCATTAATATGGATAATACACAAAGACAATATGAAGCAGAACGGAATAAAATGA
TTGGAAAACGAGCCAATGAGAGGCTAGAACTCCTGCTACAAAAGCGGAAAGAGCTTCAGGAAAATCAAGA
TGAAATAGAAAATATGATGAATGCAATATTTAAAGGAGTGTTTGTACATAGATACCGTGATGCGATAGCT
GAAATTCGAGCTATTTGCATTGAAGAGATTGGCATTTGGATGAAGATGTATAGTGATGCCTTTCTTAATG
ACAGTTATTTAAAATATGTTGGTTGGACTATGCATGATAAGCAAGGTGAAGTAAGACTCAAATGTCTTAC
TGCTCTACAAGGGCTTTATTATAACAAAGAGCTTAATTCCAAACTGGAACTTTTTACCAGTCGGTTCAAG
GATAGAATTGTGTCTATGACCCTTGACAAAGAATATGATGTTGCAGTACAAGCAATAAAATTACTCACTC
TTGTTTTACAGAGTAGTGAAGAAGTTCTCACTGCAGAAGATTGTGAAAATGTCTATCATCTGGTTTATTC
AGCTCACCGGCCAGTAGCAGTAGCAGCTGGAGAATTTCTCTACAAAAAGCTCTTCAGTCGTAGAGATCCA
GAGGAGGATGGAATGATGAAAAGAAGAGGAAGACAAGGTCCAAATGCCAACCTTGTTAAGACATTGGTTT
TTTTCTTTCTAGAAAGTGAGTTACATGAGCATGCAGCATACCTTGTGGATAGCATGTGGGACTGTGCTAC
TGAGCTGCTGAAAGACTGGGAATGTATGAATAGCTTGTTACTGGAAGAGCCACTTAGTGGAGAGGAAGCA
CTAACAGATAGGCAAGAGAGTGCTCTGATTGAAATAATGCTTTGTACCATTAGACAAGCGGCTGAATGTC
ATCCTCCCGTGGGAAGAGGGACAGGAAAAAGGGTGCTTACAGCAAAGGAGAAGAAGACACAGTTGGATGA
TAGGACAAAAATCACTGAGCTTTTTGCCGTGGCCCTTCCTCAGTTATTAGCAAAATACTCTGTAGATGCA
GAAAAGGTGACTAACTTGTTGCAGTTGCCTCAGTACTTTGATTTGGAAATATATACCACTGGACGATTAG
AAAAGCATTTGGATGCCTTATTGCGACAGATCCGGAATATTGTAGAGAAGCACACAGATACAGATGTTTT
GGAAGCATGTTCTAAAACTTACCATGCACTCTGTAATGAAGAGTTCACAATCTTCAACAGAGTAGATATT
TCAAGAAGTCAACTGATAGATGAATTGGCAGATAAATTTAACCGGCTTCTTGAAGATTTTCTGCAAGAGG
GTGAAGAACCTGATGAAGATGATGCATATCAGGTATTGTCAACATTGAAGAGGATCACTGCTTTTCATAA
TGCCCATGACCTTTCAAAGTGGGATTTATTTGCTTGTAATTACAAACTCTTGAAAACTGGAATCGAAAAT
GGAGACATGCCTGAGCAGATTGTTATTCACGCACTGCAGTGTACTCACTATGTAATCCTTTGGCAACTTG
CTAAGATAACTGAAAGCAGCTCTACAAAGGAGGACTTGCTGCGTTTAAAGAAACAAATGAGAGTATTTTG
TCAGATATGTCAACATTACCTGACCAACGTGAATACTACTGTTAAGGAACAGGCCTTCACTATTCTGTGT
GATATTTTGATGATCTTCAGCCATCAGATTATGTCAGGAGGGCGTGACATGTTAGAGCCATTAGTGTATA
CCCCTGATTCTTCATTGCAGTCTGAGTTGCTCAGCTTTATTTTGGATCATGTCTTCATTGAACAGGATGA
TGATAATAATAGTGCAGATGGTCAGCAAGAGGATGAAGCCAGTAAAATTGAAGCTCTGCACAAGAGAAGA
AATTTACTTGCAGCATTTTGTAAGCTAATTGTATATACTGTGGTGGAGATGAATACAGCTGCAGATATCT
TCAAACAGTATATGAAGTATTATAATGACTATGGAGATATCATCAAAGAAACAATGAGTAAAACAAGGCA
GATAGACAAAATTCAGTGTGCTAAGACCCTTATTCTCAGTCTGCAACAGCTTTTTAATGAAATGATACAA
GAAAATGGCTATAATTTTGATAGATCATCCTCTACATTTAGTGGCATAAAAGAACTTGCTCGACGTTTTG
CTTTAACTTTTGGACTTGATCAGTTGAAAACAAGAGAAGCCATTGCCATGCTACACAAAGATGGCATAGA
ATTTGCTTTTAAAGAGCCTAATCCGCAAGGGGAGAGCCATCCACCTTTAAATTTGGCATTTCTTGATATT
CTGAGTGAATTTTCTTCTAAACTACTTCGACAAGACAAAAGAACAGTGTATGTTTACTTGGAAAAGTTCA
TGACCTTTCAGATGTCACTCCGAAGAGAGGATGTGTGGCTTCCACTGATGTCTTACCGAAATTCTTTGCT
AGCTGGTGGTGATGATGACACCATGTCAGTCATTAGTGGAATCAGCAGCCGGGGGTCAACAGTACGGAGT
AAAAAATCAAAACCATCTACAGGAAAACGGAAAGTGGTTGAGGGCATGCAGCTTTCACTCACTGAAGAAA
GTAGTAGTAGTGACAGTATGTGGTTAAGCAGAGAACAAACACTGCACACCCCTGTTATGATGCAGACACC
ACAACTCACCTCCACTATTATGAGAGAGCCCAAAAGATTACGGCCTGAGGATAGCTTCATGAGTGTTTTC
ATCCAATGCAGACTGAACATCATCAAACACCTCTTGATTATAACACGCAGGTAACATGGATGTTAGCTCA
AAGACAACAAGAGGAAGCAAGGCAACAGCAGGAGAGAGCAGCAATGAGCTATGTTAAACTGCGAACTAAT
CTTCAGCATGCCATTCGGCGTGGCACAAGCCTAATGGAAGATGATGAAGAGCCAATTGTGGAAGATGTTA
TGATGTCCTCAGAAGGGAGGATTGAGGATCTTAATGAGGGAATGGATTTTGACACCATGGATATAGATTT
GCCACCATCAAAGAACAGACGAGAGAGAACAGAACTGAAGCCTGATTTCTTTGATCCAGCTTCAATTATG
GATGAATCAGTTCTTGGAGTGTCAATGTTTTAA
