>Addgene plasmid #73969 | pcDNA3.1-FLAG-SBP-STAG2 (Y1142fs) | addgene partial sequence | sequence record 139422 | T7 5'-TAATACGACTCACTATAGGG-3'
CCGAGCTCGGATCCACCGGTACCATGGACTACAAGGACGACGACGACAAGATGGACGAGAAGACCACCGG
CTGGCGCGGCGGCCACGTGGTGGAGGGCCTGGCCGGCGAGCTGGAGCAGCTGCGCGCCCGCCTGGAGCAC
CACCCCCAGGGCCAGCGCGAGCCCGGCGGCATAGCAGCTCCAGAAATACCAACTGATTTTAATCTACTAC
AGGAGTCAGAAACACATTTTTCTTCTGACACAGATTTTGAAGATATCGAAGGAAAAAACCAAAAGCAAGG
CAAAGGCAAAACTTGTAAAAAAGGCAAAAAGGGCCCAGCAGAAAAGGGCAAAGGTGGAAATGGAGGAGGA
AAACCTCCTTCTGGTCCAAACCGAATGAATGGTCATCACCAACAGAATGGAGTGGAAAACATGATGTTGT
TTGAAGTTGTTAAAATGGGCAAGAGTGCTATGCAGTCGGTGGTAGATGATTGGATAGAATCATACAAGCA
TGACCGAGATATAGCACTTCTTGACCTTATCAACTTTTTTATTCAGTGTTCAGGCTGTAAAGGAGTTGTC
ACAGCAGAAATGTTTAGACATATGCAGAACTCTGAGATAATTCGAAAAATGACTGAAGAGTTCGATGAGG
ATAGTGGAGATTATCCACTTACCATGGCTGGTCCTCAGTGGAAGAAGTTCAAATCCAGTTTTTGTGAGTT
CATTGGCGTGTTAGTACGGCAATGTCAATATAGTATCATATATGATGAGTATATGATGGATACAGTCATT
TCACTTCTTACAGGATTGTCTGACTCACAAGTCAGAGCATT
