>Addgene plasmid #73969 | pcDNA3.1-FLAG-SBP-STAG2 (Y1142fs) | addgene partial sequence | sequence record 139476 | hSTAG2-F2 5'-GGATGCCTTATTGCGACAGA-3'
GCATGTTCTAAAACTTACCATGCACTCTGTAATGAAGAGTTCACAATCTTCAACAGAGTAGATATTTCAA
GAAGTCAACTGATAGATGAATTGGCAGATAAATTTAACCGGCTTCTTGAAGATTTTCTGCAAGAGGGTGA
AGAACCTGATGAAGATGATGCATATCAGGTATTGTCAACATTGAAGAGGATCACTGCTTTTCATAATGCC
CATGACCTTTCAAAGTGGGATTTATTTGCTTGTAATTACAAACTCTTGAAAACTGGAATCGAAAATGGAG
ACATGCCTGAGCAGATTGTTATTCACGCACTGCAGTGTACTCACTATGTAATCCTTTGGCAACTTGCTAA
GATAACTGAAAGCAGCTCTACAAAGGAGGACTTGCTGCGTTTAAAGAAACAAATGAGAGTATTTTGTCAG
ATATGTCAACATTACCTGACCAACGTGAATACTACTGTTAAGGAACAGGCCTTCACTATTCTGTGTGATA
TTTTGATGATCTTCAGCCATCAGATTATGTCAGGAGGGCGTGACATGTTAGAGCCATTAGTGTATACCCC
TGATTCTTCATTGCAGTCTGAGTTGCTCAGCTTTATTTTGGATCATGTCTTCATTGAACAGGATGATGAT
AATAATAGTGCAGATGGTCAGCAAGAGGATGAAGCCAGTAAAATTGAAGCTCTGCACAAGAGAAGAAATT
TACTTGCAGCATTTTGTAAGCTAATTGTATATACTGTGGTGGAGATGAATACAGCTGCAGATATCTTCAA
ACAGTATATGAAGTATTATAATGACTATGGAGATATCATCAA
