>Addgene plasmid #73969 | pcDNA3.1-FLAG-SBP-STAG2 (Y1142fs) | addgene partial sequence | sequence record 140060 | BGH-rev 5'-TAGAAGGCACAGTCGAGG-3'
TCTAGACTCGAGCGGCCGCGAATTCTTAAAACATTGACACTCCAAGAACTGATTCATCCATAATTGAAGC
TGGATCAAAGAAATCAGGCTTCAGTTCTGTTCTCTCTCGTCTGTTCTTTGATGGTGGCAAATCTATATCC
ATGGTGTCAAAATCCATTCCCTCATTAAGATCCTCAATCCTCCCTTCTGAGGACATCATAACATCTTCCA
CAATTGGCTCTTCATCATCTTCCATTAGGCTTGTGCCACGCCGAATGGCATGCTGAAGATTAGTTCGCAG
TTTAACATAGCTCATTGCTGCTCTCTCCTGCTGTTGCCTTGCTTCCTCTTGTTGTCTTTGAGCTAACATC
CATGTTACCTGCGTGTTATAATCAAGAGGTGTTTGATGATGTTCAGTCTGCATTGGATGAAAACACTCAT
GAAGCTATCCTCAGGCCGTAATCTTTTGGGCTCTCTCATAATAGTGGAGGTGAGTTGTGGTGTCTGCATC
ATAACAGGGGTGTGCAGTGTTTGTTCTCTGCTTAACCACATACTGTCACTACTACTACTTTCTTCAGTGA
GTGAAAGCTGCATGCCCTCAACCACTTTCCGTTTTCCTGTAGATGGTTTTGATTTTTTACTCCGTACTGT
TGACCCCCGGCTGCTGATTCCACTAATGACTGACATGGTGTCATCATCACCACCAGCTAGCAAAGAATTT
CGGTAAGACATCAGTGGAAGCCACACATCCTCTCTTCGGAGTGACATCTGAAAGGTCATGAACTTTTCCA
AGTAAACATACACTGTTCTTTTGTCTTGTCGAAGTAGTTTAGAAGAAAATTCACTCAGAATATCAAGAA
